Addgene plasmid #110323: pLKO.1-TRC.mKO2_shHRASLS.1
Purpose: TRCN0000378630 (Target GATAAGTACCGTTGAGTTTG), silence human HRASLS gene and express monomeric Kusabira-Orange2
Depositing lab: Sandra Martha Gomes Dias. Depositing organization: Centro Nacional de Pesquisa em Energia e Materiais (CNPEM). Publication: Guanylate-binding protein-1 is a potential new therapeutic target for triple-negative breast cancer. Quintero M, Adamoski D, Reis LMD, Ascencao CFR, Oliveira KRS, Goncalves KA, Dias MM, Carazzolle MF, Dias SMG. BMC Cancer. 2017 Nov 7;17(1):727. doi: 10.1186/s12885-017-3726-2. PubMed 29115931.
Backbone
  Vector backbone: pLKO.1-TRC.mKO2
  Backbone manufacturer: #85208
  Backbone size w/o insert (bp): 7032
  Total vector size (bp): 7102
  Vector type: Mammalian Expression, Lentiviral, RNAi
Growth in bacteria
  Bacterial resistance: Ampicillin, 100 μg/mL
  Growth temperature: 37°C
  Growth strain: NEB Stable
  Copy number: High Copy
Gene/Insert
  Gene/Insert name: HRASLS (alt name: HRAS like suppressor)
  gRNA/shRNA sequence: GATAAGTACCGTTGAGTTTG
  Species: H. sapiens (human); Homo sapiens
  GenBank ID: 57110
  Entrez Gene: PLAAT1 (a.k.a. A-C1, H-REV107, HRASLS, HRASLS1, HRSL1, HSD28, PLA/AT1, PLAAT-1)
  Promoter: U6 (RNA Pol III)
  Cloning method: Restriction Enzyme; 5′ cloning site AgeI (destroyed during cloning); 3′ cloning site EcoRI (not destroyed)
  Sequencing primers: 5′ GACTATCATATGCTTACCGT
Terms and licenses: Academic/Nonprofit Terms; Industry Terms: Not Available to Industry
Depositor comments: See Addgene's pLKO family protocol http://www.addgene.org/plko on how to use the pLKO family vectors. Plasmid grows more slowly than standard plasmids.
How to cite: pLKO.1-TRC.mKO2_shHRASLS.1 was a gift from Sandra Martha Gomes Dias (Addgene plasmid # 110323 ; http://n2t.net/addgene:110323 ; RRID:Addgene_110323)
