[The description below was written by a language model from this plasmid's Addgene catalogue record and pLannotate feature annotations shown in this document.]
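Description:
pLKO.1-TRC.mKO2_shHRASLS.1 is a 7.1 kb lentiviral RNAi plasmid built on the pLKO.1-TRC.mKO2 backbone, a variant of the pLKO.1 shRNA vector family in which an orange fluorescent reporter sits in the marker position. It is maintained in E. coli through a high-copy ColE1/pUC-type origin and an ampicillin resistance gene (β-lactamase). The backbone also carries an f1 origin, an SV40 origin and poly(A) signal, and leftover lac, T7 and T3 elements from the parental cloning vector. The depositor notes that it grows more slowly than standard plasmids.

The transfer cassette has a third-generation, self-inactivating layout. An RSV promoter fused to a truncated HIV-1 5' LTR drives production of the genomic RNA in packaging cells. This is followed by the Ψ packaging signal with an adjoining gag fragment, the Rev response element for Rev-dependent nuclear export, a cPPT/CTS element, and a ΔU3 3' LTR that disables LTR promoter activity after integration. Between the LTRs are two expression units. The human U6 RNA polymerase III promoter transcribes a short hairpin RNA from the TRC collection directed against human HRASLS (HRAS like suppressor, now named PLAAT1); the hairpin was cloned between AgeI and EcoRI, with the AgeI site destroyed, and it is not separately annotated in the feature table. Downstream, the human PGK promoter drives monomeric Kusabira-Orange2 (mKO2).

After packaging into lentiviral particles and transduction of human cells, the construct provides stable knockdown of HRASLS. The mKO2 fluorescence allows transduced cells to be identified or sorted, and no mammalian drug-selection marker is annotated. It was deposited in connection with a study of therapeutic targets in triple-negative breast cancer.
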