Features (pLannotate 1.2.2; 25 found; start..end, strand, type, name):
      1..227     +  promoter       RSV promoter: Rous sarcoma virus enhancer/promoter
    228..408     +  LTR            5' LTR (truncated): truncated 5' long terminal repeat (LTR) from HIV-1
    455..580     +  misc_feature   HIV-1 Ψ: packaging signal of human immunodeficiency virus type 1
    564..927     +  CDS            HIV-1 gag (fragment): gag protein from human immunodeficiency virus 1; gag
   1073..1306    +  misc_feature   RRE: The Rev response element (RRE) of HIV-1 allows for Rev-dependent mRNA export from the nucleus to the cytoplasm.
   1683..1783    +  CDS            Rev (fragment): human immunodeficiency virus 1 (HIV-1) Rev protein; rev; enhances nuclear export of unspliced and incompletely spliced viral mRNAs
   1833..2073    +  promoter       U6 promoter: RNA polymerase III promoter for human U6 snRNA
   2178..2295    +  misc_feature   cPPT/CTS: central polypurine tract and central termination sequence of HIV-1
   2344..2854    +  promoter       hPGK promoter: human phosphoglycerate kinase 1 promoter
   2866..3519    +  CDS            mKO2: mKO2 is a basic (constitutively fluorescent) orange fluorescent protein published in 2008, derived from Verrillofungia concinna. It has moderate acid sensitivity.
   3527..3619    +  CDS            nef (fragment): NEF_HV1Z2 - Experimental evidence at protein level: Swiss-Prot protein existence level 1. Extracellular Nef protein targets CD4(+) T-lymphocytes for apoptosis by interacting with CXCR4 surface receptors. From Human immunodeficiency virus type 1 group M subtype D (isolate Z2/CDC-Z34) (HIV-1).
   3621..3854    +  LTR            3' LTR (ΔU3): self-inactivating 3' long terminal repeat (LTR) from HIV-1
   3926..4047    +  polyA_signal   SV40 poly(A) signal: SV40 polyadenylation signal
   4087..4222    +  rep_origin     SV40 ori: SV40 origin of replication
   4243..4261    -  promoter       T7 promoter: promoter for bacteriophage T7 RNA polymerase
   4269..4424    +  CDS            lacZα (fragment): LacZα fragment of β-galactosidase; lacZ fragment
   4429..4857    +  rep_origin     f1 ori (sequence partly withheld): f1 bacteriophage origin of replication; arrow indicates direction of (+) strand synthesis
   4910..5014    +  promoter       AmpR promoter: bla
   5015..5875    +  CDS            AmpR: β-lactamase; bla; confers resistance to ampicillin, carbenicillin, and related antibiotics
   6046..6634    +  rep_origin     ori: high-copy-number ColE1/pMB1/pBR322/pUC origin of replication
   6817..6909    +  CDS            lacI (fragment): lac repressor; lacI; The lac repressor binds to the lac operator to inhibit transcription in E. coli. This inhibition can be relieved by adding lactose or isopropyl-β-D-thiogalactopyranoside (IPTG).
   6922..6943    +  protein_bind   CAP binding site: CAP binding activates transcription in the presence of cAMP. E. coli catabolite activator protein
   6958..6988    +  promoter       lac promoter: promoter for the E. coli lac operon
   6996..7012    +  protein_bind   lac operator: The lac repressor binds to the lac operator to inhibit transcription in E. coli. This inhibition can be relieved by adding lactose or isopropyl-β-D-thiogalactopyranoside (IPTG). lac repressor encoded by lacI
   7057..7075    +  promoter       T3 promoter: promoter for bacteriophage T3 RNA polymerase
>Addgene plasmid #110323 | pLKO.1-TRC.mKO2_shHRASLS.1 | addgene full sequence | sequence record 213396 | Addgene NGS Result
TGTAGTCTTATGCAATACTCTTGTAGTCTTGCAACATGGTAACGATGAGTTAGCAACATGCCTTACAAGG
AGAGAAAAAGCACCGTGCATGCCGATTGGTGGAAGTAAGGTGGTACGATCGTGCCTTATTAGGAAGGCAA
CAGACGGGTCTGACATGGATTGGACGAACCACTGAATTGCCGCATTGCAGAGATATTGTATTTAAGTGCC
TAGCTCGATACATAAACGGGTCTCTCTGGTTAGACCAGATCTGAGCCTGGGAGCTCTCTGGCTAACTAGG
GAACCCACTGCTTAAGCCTCAATAAAGCTTGCCTTGAGTGCTTCAAGTAGTGTGTGCCCGTCTGTTGTGT
GACTCTGGTAACTAGAGATCCCTCAGACCCTTTTAGTCAGTGTGGAAAATCTCTAGCAGTGGCGCCCGAA
CAGGGACTTGAAAGCGAAAGGGAAACCAGAGGAGCTCTCTCGACGCAGGACTCGGCTTGCTGAAGCGCGC
ACGGCAAGAGGCGAGGGGCGGCGACTGGTGAGTACGCCAAAAATTTTGACTAGCGGAGGCTAGAAGGAGA
GAGATGGGTGCGAGAGCGTCAGTATTAAGCGGGGGAGAATTAGATCGCGATGGGAAAAAATTCGGTTAAG
GCCAGGGGGAAAGAAAAAATATAAATTAAAACATATAGTATGGGCAAGCAGGGAGCTAGAACGATTCGCA
GTTAATCCTGGCCTGTTAGAAACATCAGAAGGCTGTAGACAAATACTGGGACAGCTACAACCATCCCTTC
AGACAGGATCAGAAGAACTTAGATCATTATATAATACAGTAGCAACCCTCTATTGTGTGCATCAAAGGAT
AGAGATAAAAGACACCAAGGAAGCTTTAGACAAGATAGAGGAAGAGCAAAACAAAAGTAAGACCACCGCA
CAGCAAGCGGCCGCTGATCTTCAGACCTGGAGGAGGAGATATGAGGGACAATTGGAGAAGTGAATTATAT
AAATATAAAGTAGTAAAAATTGAACCATTAGGAGTAGCACCCACCAAGGCAAAGAGAAGAGTGGTGCAGA
GAGAAAAAAGAGCAGTGGGAATAGGAGCTTTGTTCCTTGGGTTCTTGGGAGCAGCAGGAAGCACTATGGG
CGCAGCGTCAATGACGCTGACGGTACAGGCCAGACAATTATTGTCTGGTATAGTGCAGCAGCAGAACAAT
TTGCTGAGGGCTATTGAGGCGCAACAGCATCTGTTGCAACTCACAGTCTGGGGCATCAAGCAGCTCCAGG
CAAGAATCCTGGCTGTGGAAAGATACCTAAAGGATCAACAGCTCCTGGGGATTTGGGGTTGCTCTGGAAA
ACTCATTTGCACCACTGCTGTGCCTTGGAATGCTAGTTGGAGTAATAAATCTCTGGAACAGATTTGGAAT
CACACGACCTGGATGGAGTGGGACAGAGAAATTAACAATTACACAAGCTTAATACACTCCTTAATTGAAG
AATCGCAAAACCAGCAAGAAAAGAATGAACAAGAATTATTGGAATTAGATAAATGGGCAAGTTTGTGGAA
TTGGTTTAACATAACAAATTGGCTGTGGTATATAAAATTATTCATAATGATAGTAGGAGGCTTGGTAGGT
TTAAGAATAGTTTTTGCTGTACTTTCTATAGTGAATAGAGTTAGGCAGGGATATTCACCATTATCGTTTC
AGACCCACCTCCCAACCCCGAGGGGACCCGACAGGCCCGAAGGAATAGAAGAAGAAGGTGGAGAGAGAGA
CAGAGACAGATCCATTCGATTAGTGAACGGATCTCGACGGTATCGATCACGAGACTAGCCTCGAGCGGCC
GCCCCCTTCACCGAGGGCCTATTTCCCATGATTCCTTCATATTTGCATATACGATACAAGGCTGTTAGAG
AGATAATTGGAATTAATTTGACTGTAAACACAAAGATATTAGTACAAAATACGTGACGTAGAAAGTAATA
ATTTCTTGGGTAGTTTGCAGTTTTAAAATTATGTTTTAAAATGGACTATCATATGCTTACCGTAACTTGA
AAGTATTTCGATTTCTTGGCTTTATATATCTTGTGGAAAGGACGAAACACCGGCGATAAGTACCGTTGAG
TTTGCTCGAGCAAACTCAACGGTACTTATCGTTTTTGAATTCTCGACCTCGAGACAAATGGCAGTATTCA
TCCACAATTTTAAAAGAAAAGGGGGGATTGGGGGGTACAGTGCAGGGGAAAGAATAGTAGACATAATAGC
AACAGACATACAAACTAAAGAATTACAAAAACAAATTACAAAAATTCAAAATTTTCGGGTTTATTACAGG
GACAGCAGAGATCCACTTTGGCCGCGGCTCGAGGGGGTTGGGGTTGCGCCTTTTCCAAGGCAGCCCTGGG
TTTGCGCAGGGACGCGGCTGCTCTGGGCGTGGTTCCGGGAAACGCAGCGGCGCCGACCCTGGGTCTCGCA
CATTCTTCACGTCCGTTCGCAGCGTCACCCGGATCTTCGCCGCTACCCTTGTGGGCCCCCCGGCGACGCT
TCCTGCTCCGCCCCTAAGTCGGGAAGGTTCCTTGCGGTTCGCGGCGTGCCGGACGTGACAAACGGAAGCC
GCACGTCTCACTAGTACCCTCGCAGACGGACAGCGCCAGGGAGCAATGGCAGCGCGCCGACCGCGATGGG
CTGTGGCCAATAGCGGCTGCTCAGCAGGGCGCGCCGAGAGCAGCGGCCGGGAAGGGGCGGTGCGGGAGGC
GGGGTGTGGGGCGGTAGTGTGGGCCCTGTTCCTGCCCGCGCGGTGTTCCGCATTCTGCAAGCCTCCGGAG
CGCACGTCGGCAGTCGGCTCCCTCGTTGACCGAATCACCGACCTCTCTCCCCAGGGGGATCTACCATGGT
GAGCGTGATCAAGCCCGAGATGAAGATGAGGTACTACATGGACGGCTCCGTCAATGGGCATGAGTTCACA
ATCGAGGGTGAGGGCACAGGCAGACCTTACGAGGGACATCAGGAGATGACACTGCGCGTCACAATGGCCG
AGGGCGGGCCAATGCCTTTCGCCTTCGACCTGGTGTCCCACGTGTTCTGTTACGGCCACAGAGTTTTTAC
CAAGTACCCAGAAGAGATCCCAGACTATTTCAAGCAGGCCTTTCCTGAGGGCCTGTCCTGGGAGAGGTCC
CTGGAGTTCGAGGACGGCGGCTCCGCCTCCGTGAGCGCCCACATCAGCCTGAGGGGCAACACCTTCTACC
ACAAGTCCAAGTTCACCGGCGTGAACTTCCCCGCCGACGGCCCCATCATGCAGAACCAGAGCGTGGACTG
GGAGCCCTCCACCGAGAAGATCACCGCCAGCGACGGCGTGCTGAAGGGCGACGTGACCATGTACCTGAAG
CTGGAGGGCGGCGGCAACCACAAGTGCCAGATGAAGACCACCTACAAGGCCGCCAAGGAGATCCTGGAGA
TGCCCGGCGACCACTACATCGGCCACAGGCTGGTGAGGAAGACCGAGGGCAACATCACCGAGCAGGTGGA
GGACGCCGTGGCCCACTCCGGTGGCGGAGGCTCGGGCGGAGGTGGGTCGGGTACCTTTAAGACCAATGAC
TTACAAGGCAGCTGTAGATCTTAGCCACTTTTTAAAAGAAAAGGGGGGACTGGAAGGGCTAATTCACTCC
CAACGAAGACAAGATCTGCTTTTTGCTTGTACTGGGTCTCTCTGGTTAGACCAGATCTGAGCCTGGGAGC
TCTCTGGCTAACTAGGGAACCCACTGCTTAAGCCTCAATAAAGCTTGCCTTGAGTGCTTCAAGTAGTGTG
TGCCCGTCTGTTGTGTGACTCTGGTAACTAGAGATCCCTCAGACCCTTTTAGTCAGTGTGGAAAATCTCT
AGCAGTAGTAGTTCATGTCATCTTATTATTCAGTATTTATAACTTGCAAAGAAATGAATATCAGAGAGTG
AGAGGAACTTGTTTATTGCAGCTTATAATGGTTACAAATAAAGCAATAGCATCACAAATTTCACAAATAA
AGCATTTTTTTCACTGCATTCTAGTTGTGGTTTGTCCAAACTCATCAATGTATCTTATCATGTCTGGCTC
TAGCTATCCCGCCCCTAACTCCGCCCATCCCGCCCCTAACTCCGCCCAGTTCCGCCCATTCTCCGCCCCA
TGGCTGACTAATTTTTTTTATTTATGCAGAGGCCGAGGCCGCCTCGGCCTCTGAGCTATTCCAGAAGTAG
TGAGGAGGCTTTTTTGGAGGCCTAGGGACGTACCCAATTCGCCCTATAGTGAGTCGTATTACGCGCGCTC
ACTGGCCGTCGTTTTACAACGTCGTGACTGGGAAAACCCTGGCGTTACCCAACTTAATCGCCTTGCAGCA
CATCCCCCTTTCGCCAGCTGGCGTAATAGCGAAGAGGCCCGCACCGATCGCCCTTCCCAACAGTTGCGCA
GCCTGAATGGCGAATGGG
[124 nt withheld, positions 4429-4552]
C
[91 nt withheld, positions 4554-4644]
A
[49 nt withheld, positions 4646-4694]
CCTTTGACGTTGGAGTCCACGTTCTTT
[37 nt withheld, positions 4722-4758]
ACCCTATCTCGGTCTATTCTTTTGATTTATAAGGGATTTTGCCGATTTCGGCCTATTGGTTAAAAAATGA
GCTGATTTAACAAAAATTTAACGCGAATTTTAACAAAATATTAACGCTTACAATTTAGGTGGCACTTTTC
GGGGAAATGTGCGCGGAACCCCTATTTGTTTATTTTTCTAAATACATTCAAATATGTATCCGCTCATGAG
ACAATAACCCTGATAAATGCTTCAATAATATTGAAAAAGGAAGAGTATGAGTATTCAACATTTCCGTGTC
GCCCTTATTCCCTTTTTTGCGGCATTTTGCCTTCCTGTTTTTGCTCACCCAGAAACGCTGGTGAAAGTAA
AAGATGCTGAAGATCAGTTGGGTGCACGAGTGGGTTACATCGAACTGGATCTCAACAGCGGTAAGATCCT
TGAGAGTTTTCGCCCCGAAGAACGTTTTCCAATGATGAGCACTTTTAAAGTTCTGCTATGTGGCGCGGTA
TTATCCCGTATTGACGCCGGGCAAGAGCAACTCGGTCGCCGCATACACTATTCTCAGAATGACTTGGTTG
AGTACTCACCAGTCACAGAAAAGCATCTTACGGATGGCATGACAGTAAGAGAATTATGCAGTGCTGCCAT
AACCATGAGTGATAACACTGCGGCCAACTTACTTCTGACAACGATCGGAGGACCGAAGGAGCTAACCGCT
TTTTTGCACAACATGGGGGATCATGTAACTCGCCTTGATCGTTGGGAACCGGAGCTGAATGAAGCCATAC
CAAACGACGAGCGTGACACCACGATGCCTGTAGCAATGGCAACAACGTTGCGCAAACTATTAACTGGCGA
ACTACTTACTCTAGCTTCCCGGCAACAATTAATAGACTGGATGGAGGCGGATAAAGTTGCAGGACCACTT
CTGCGCTCGGCCCTTCCGGCTGGCTGGTTTATTGCTGATAAATCTGGAGCCGGTGAGCGTGGGTCTCGCG
GTATCATTGCAGCACTGGGGCCAGATGGTAAGCCCTCCCGTATCGTAGTTATCTACACGACGGGGAGTCA
GGCAACTATGGATGAACGAAATAGACAGATCGCTGAGATAGGTGCCTCACTGATTAAGCATTGGTAACTG
TCAGACCAAGTTTACTCATATATACTTTAGATTGATTTAAAACTTCATTTTTAATTTAAAAGGATCTAGG
TGAAGATCCTTTTTGATAATCTCATGACCAAAATCCCTTAACGTGAGTTTTCGTTCCACTGAGCGTCAGA
CCCCGTAGAAAAGATCAAAGGATCTTCTTGAGATCCTTTTTTTCTGCGCGTAATCTGCTGCTTGCAAACA
AAAAAACCACCGCTACCAGCGGTGGTTTGTTTGCCGGATCAAGAGCTACCAACTCTTTTTCCGAAGGTAA
CTGGCTTCAGCAGAGCGCAGATACCAAATACTGTTCTTCTAGTGTAGCCGTAGTTAGGCCACCACTTCAA
GAACTCTGTAGCACCGCCTACATACCTCGCTCTGCTAATCCTGTTACCAGTGGCTGCTGCCAGTGGCGAT
AAGTCGTGTCTTACCGGGTTGGACTCAAGACGATAGTTACCGGATAAGGCGCAGCGGTCGGGCTGAACGG
GGGGTTCGTGCACACAGCCCAGCTTGGAGCGAACGACCTACACCGAACTGAGATACCTACAGCGTGAGCT
ATGAGAAAGCGCCACGCTTCCCGAAGGGAGAAAGGCGGACAGGTATCCGGTAAGCGGCAGGGTCGGAACA
GGAGAGCGCACGAGGGAGCTTCCAGGGGGAAACGCCTGGTATCTTTATAGTCCTGTCGGGTTTCGCCACC
TCTGACTTGAGCGTCGATTTTTGTGATGCTCGTCAGGGGGGCGGAGCCTATGGAAAAACGCCAGCAACGC
GGCCTTTTTACGGTTCCTGGCCTTTTGCTGGCCTTTTGCTCACATGTTCTTTCCTGCGTTATCCCCTGAT
TCTGTGGATAACCGTATTACCGCCTTTGAGTGAGCTGATACCGCTCGCCGCAGCCGAACGACCGAGCGCA
GCGAGTCAGTGAGCGAGGAAGCGGAAGAGCGCCCAATACGCAAACCGCCTCTCCCCGCGCGTTGGCCGAT
TCATTAATGCAGCTGGCACGACAGGTTTCCCGACTGGAAAGCGGGCAGTGAGCGCAACGCAATTAATGTG
AGTTAGCTCACTCATTAGGCACCCCAGGCTTTACACTTTATGCTTCCGGCTCGTATGTTGTGTGGAATTG
TGAGCGGATAACAATTTCACACAGGAAACAGCTATGACCATGATTACGCCAAGCGCGCAATTAACCCTCA
CTAAAGGGAACAAAAGCTGGAGCTGCAAGCTTAA
